Addgene plasmid #164232: pQCXIZ-turq-3xFLAG-TREX1
Purpose: retroviral plasmid for turq-3xFLAG-TREX1
Depositing lab: John Maciejowski. Depositing organization: Memorial Sloan-Kettering Cancer Center. Publication: ER-directed TREX1 limits cGAS activation at micronuclei. Mohr L, Toufektchan E, von Morgen P, Chu K, Kapoor A, Maciejowski J. Mol Cell. 2021 Jan 12. pii: S1097-2765(20)30958-8. doi: 10.1016/j.molcel.2020.12.037. PubMed 33476576.
Backbone
  Vector backbone: pQCXIZ
  Backbone size w/o insert (bp): 7451
  Total vector size (bp): 8393
  Vector type: Mammalian Expression, Retroviral
  Selectable markers: Zeocin
Growth in bacteria
  Bacterial resistance: Ampicillin, 100 μg/mL
  Growth temperature: 30°C
  Growth strain: NEB Stable
  Copy number: High Copy
Gene/Insert
  Gene/Insert name: TREX1
  Species: H. sapiens (human)
  Insert size (bp): 942
  GenBank ID: NM_033629.6
  Entrez Gene: TREX1 (a.k.a. AGS1, CRV, DRN3, HERNS, RVCLS)
  Promoter: CMV
  Tag / fusion protein: mturquoise (N terminal on backbone); FLAG (N terminal on backbone)
  Cloning method: Gibson Cloning
  Sequencing primers: 5′ ggacgacggcaactacaagac
Terms and licenses: Academic/Nonprofit Terms; Industry Terms: Not Available to Industry
How to cite: pQCXIZ-turq-3xFLAG-TREX1 was a gift from John Maciejowski (Addgene plasmid # 164232 ; http://n2t.net/addgene:164232 ; RRID:Addgene_164232)
