[The description below was written by a language model from this plasmid's Addgene catalogue record and pLannotate feature annotations shown in this document.]
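Description:
pQCXIZ-turq-3xFLAG-TREX1 is a self-inactivating gammaretroviral expression vector built on the pQCXIZ backbone, designed to deliver a fluorescently and epitope-tagged human TREX1 into mammalian cells. In bacteria it is maintained through a high-copy ColE1/pUC-type origin and selected with ampicillin via the β-lactamase gene. The viral genome is transcribed in packaging cells from a hybrid 5′ element in which the CMV enhancer/promoter is fused to a truncated murine sarcoma virus LTR. This is followed by the packaging signal (Ψ) and a truncated, start-codon-less gag segment that supports efficient encapsidation. The 3′ LTR carries a U3 deletion, so after reverse transcription and integration both LTRs are transcriptionally silenced and expression depends on the internal promoter. Viral structural proteins are not encoded beyond small gag and env remnants, so they must be supplied in trans.

The payload is driven by an internal CMV immediate-early enhancer/promoter and encodes mTurquoise2, a monomeric cyan fluorescent protein, followed by a FLAG tag (3xFLAG according to the name, although the annotation picks up only one FLAG fragment) fused to the N terminus of the human TREX1 coding sequence. TREX1 is the major cellular 3′-to-5′ DNA exonuclease, which limits innate immune signalling by degrading cytosolic DNA. Downstream, an EMCV IRES links translation of the Sh ble gene to the same transcript, so that Zeocin selection enriches for cells expressing the fusion. The construct is suited to generating stable cell lines for live imaging, localisation and FLAG-based detection or pulldown of TREX1, and the associated study concerns TREX1 and cGAS activation at micronuclei.
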