Features (pLannotate 1.2.2; 21 found; start..end, strand, type, name):
    309..512     +  promoter       CMV promoter: human cytomegalovirus (CMV) immediate early promoter
    513..688     +  LTR            5' LTR (truncated): truncated long terminal repeat from Moloney murine sarcoma virus
    810..1084    +  misc_feature   MESV Ψ (fragment): packaging signal of murine embryonic stem cell virus
   1151..1567    +  CDS            gag (truncated): truncated Moloney murine leukemia virus (MMLV) gag gene lacking the start codon
   1604..1907    +  enhancer       CMV enhancer: human cytomegalovirus immediate early enhancer
   1908..2111    +  promoter       CMV promoter: human cytomegalovirus (CMV) immediate early promoter
   2250..2966    +  CDS            mTurquoise2: mTurquoise2 is a basic (constitutively fluorescent) cyan fluorescent protein published in 2012, derived from Aequorea victoria. It is reported to be a rapidly-maturing monomer with very low acid sensitivity.
   3051..3071    +  CDS            FLAG (fragment): FLAG® epitope tag, followed by an enterokinase cleavage site
   3072..4010    +  CDS            TREX1: TREX1_HUMAN - Experimental evidence at protein level: Swiss-Prot protein existence level 1. Major cellular 3'-to-5' DNA exonuclease which digests single- stranded DNA (ssDNA) and double-stranded DNA (dsDNA) with mismatched 3' termini. Prevents cell-intrinsic initiation of autoimmunity. Acts by metabolizing DNA fragments from endogenous retroelements, including L1, LTR and SINE elements. Unless degraded, these DNA fragments accumulate in the cytosol and activate the IFN-stimulatory DNA (ISD) response and innate immune signaling. Prevents chronic ATM-dependent checkpoint activation, by processin
   4133..4595    +  misc_feature   IRES: internal ribosome entry site (IRES) of the encephalomyocarditis virus (EMCV)
   4612..4986    +  CDS            BleoR: antibiotic-binding protein; Sh ble from Streptoalloteichus hindustanus; confers resistance to bleomycin, phleomycin, and Zeocin™
   4993..5062    +  CDS            env (fragment): murine leukemia virus gPr80 envelope polyprotein precursor; env; proteolytically cleaved into gp70SU and p15TM subunits
   5104..5529    +  LTR            3' LTR (ΔU3): self-inactivating 3' long terminal repeat (LTR) from Moloney murine leukemia virus
   5598..5638    +  CDS            rop (fragment): Rop protein, which maintains plasmids at low copy number; rop
   5740..5778    +  misc_feature   bom (fragment): basis of mobility region from pBR322
   5795..6124    +  promoter       SV40 promoter: SV40 enhancer and early promoter
   6130..6231    +  misc_feature   bom (fragment): basis of mobility region from pBR322
   6417..7005    -  rep_origin     ori: high-copy-number ColE1/pMB1/pBR322/pUC origin of replication
   7176..8036    -  CDS            AmpR: β-lactamase; bla; confers resistance to ampicillin, carbenicillin, and related antibiotics
   8037..8141    -  promoter       AmpR promoter: bla
   8327..308     +  enhancer       CMV enhancer (across the origin): human cytomegalovirus immediate early enhancer
>Addgene plasmid #164232 | pQCXIZ-turq-3xFLAG-TREX1 | addgene full sequence | sequence record 329201 | Addgene NGS Result
TCCGCGTTACATAACTTACGGTAAATGGCCCGCCTGGCTGACCGCCCAACGACCCCCGCCCATTGACGTC
AATAATGACGTATGTTCCCATAGTAACGCCAATAGGGACTTTCCATTGACGTCAATGGGTGGAGTATTTA
CGGTAAACTGCCCACTTGGCAGTACATCAAGTGTATCATATGCCAAGTACGCCCCCTATTGACGTCAATG
ACGGTAAATGGCCCGCCTGGCATTATGCCCAGTACATGACCTTATGGGACTTTCCTACTTGGCAGTACAT
CTACGTATTAGTCATCGCTATTACCATGGTGATGCGGTTTTGGCAGTACATCAATGGGCGTGGATAGCGG
TTTGACTCACGGGGATTTCCAAGTCTCCACCCCATTGACGTCAATGGGAGTTTGTTTTGGCACCAAAATC
AACGGGACTTTCCAAAATGTCGTAACAACTCCGCCCCATTGACGCAAATGGGCGGTAGGCGTGTACGGTG
GGAGGTCTATATAAGCAGAGCTCAATAAAAGAGCCCACAACCCCTCACTCGGCGCGCCAGTCTTCCGATA
GACTGCGTCGCCCGGGTACCCGTATTCCCAATAAAGCCTCTTGCTGTTTGCATCCGAATCGTGGTCTCGC
TGTTCCTTGGGAGGGTCTCCTCTGAGTGATTGACTACCCACGACGGGGGTCTTTCATTTGGGGGCTCGTC
CGGGATTTGGAGACCCCTGCCCAGGGACCACCGACCCACCACCGGGAGGTAAGCTGGCCAGCAACTTATC
TGTGTCTGTCCGATTGTCTAGTGTCTATGTTTGATGTTATGCGCCTGCGTCTGTACTAGTTAGCTAACTA
GCTCTGTATCTGGCGGACCCGTGGTGGAACTGACGAGTTCTGAACACCCGGCCGCAACCCTGGGAGACGT
CCCAGGGACTTTGGGGGCCGTTTTTGTGGCCCGACCTGAGGAAGGGAGTCGATGTGGAATCCGACCCCGT
CAGGATATGTGGTTCTGGTAGGAGACGAGAACCTAAAACAGTTCCCGCCTCCGTCTGAATTTTTGCTTTC
GGTTTGGAACCGAAGCCGCGCGTCTTGTCTGCTGCAGCGCTGCAGCATCGTTCTGTGTTGTCTCTGTCTG
ACTGTGTTTCTGTATTTGTCTGAAAATTAGGGCCAGACTGTTACCACTCCCTTAAGTTTGACCTTAGGTC
ACTGGAAAGATGTCGAGCGGATCGCTCACAACCAGTCGGTAGATGTCAAGAAGAGACGTTGGGTTACCTT
CTGCTCTGCAGAATGGCCAACCTTTAACGTCGGATGGCCGCGAGACGGCACCTTTAACCGAGACCTCATC
ACCCAGGTTAAGATCAAGGTCTTTTCACCTGGCCCGCATGGACACCCAGACCAGGTCCCCTACATCGTGA
CCTGGGAAGCCTTGGCTTTTGACCCCCCTCCCTGGGTCAAGCCCTTTGTACACCCTAAGCCTCCGCCTCC
TCTTCCTCCATCCGCCCCGTCTCTCCCCCTTGAACCTCCTCGTTCGACCCCGCCTCGATCCTCCCTTTAT
CCAGCCCTCACTCCTTCTCTAGGCGCCGGAATTGAAGATCTGGGGGATCGATCCTCTAGAGTCCGTTACA
TAACTTACGGTAAATGGCCCGCCTGGCTGACCGCCCAACGACCCCCGCCCATTGACGTCAATAATGACGT
ATGTTCCCATAGTAACGCCAATAGGGACTTTCCATTGACGTCAATGGGTGGAGTATTTACGGTAAACTGC
CCACTTGGCAGTACATCAAGTGTATCATATGCCAAGTACGCCCCCTATTGACGTCAATGACGGTAAATGG
CCCGCCTGGCATTATGCCCAGTACATGACCTTATGGGACTTTCCTACTTGGCAGTACATCTACGTATTAG
TCATCGCTATTACCATGGTGATGCGGTTTTGGCAGTACATCAATGGGCGTGGATAGCGGTTTGACTCACG
GGGATTTCCAAGTCTCCACCCCATTGACGTCAATGGGAGTTTGTTTTGGCACCAAAATCAACGGGACTTT
CCAAAATGTCGTAACAACTCCGCCCCATTGACGCAAATGGGCGGTAGGCGTGTACGGTGGGAGGTCTATA
TAAGCAGAGCTCGTTTAGTGAACCGTCAGATCGCCTGGAGACGCCATCCACGCTGTTTTGACCTCCATAG
AAGACACCGGGACCGATCCAGCCTCCGCGGCCGGGAACGGTGCATTGGAACGGACCTGCAGGAATTGATC
CGCGGCCGCATGGTGAGCAAGGGCGAGGAGCTGTTCACCGGGGTGGTGCCCATCCTGGTCGAGCTGGACG
GCGACGTAAACGGCCACAAGTTCAGCGTGTCCGGCGAGGGCGAGGGCGATGCCACCTACGGCAAGCTGAC
CCTGAAGTTCATCTGCACCACCGGCAAGCTGCCCGTGCCCTGGCCCACCCTCGTGACCACCCTGTCCTGG
GGCGTGCAGTGCTTCGCCCGCTACCCCGACCACATGAAGCAGCACGACTTCTTCAAGTCCGCCATGCCCG
AAGGCTACGTCCAGGAGCGCACCATCTTCTTCAAGGACGACGGCAACTACAAGACCCGCGCCGAGGTGAA
GTTCGAGGGCGACACCCTGGTGAACCGCATCGAGCTGAAGGGCATCGACTTCAAGGAGGACGGCAACATC
CTGGGGCACAAGCTGGAGTACAACTACTTTAGCGACAACGTCTATATCACCGCCGACAAGCAGAAGAACG
GCATCAAGGCCAACTTCAAGATCCGCCACAACATCGAGGACGGCGGCGTGCAGCTCGCCGACCACTACCA
GCAGAACACCCCCATCGGCGACGGCCCCGTGCTGCTGCCCGACAACCACTACCTGAGCACCCAGTCCAAG
CTGAGCAAAGACCCCAACGAGAAGCGCGATCACATGGTCCTGCTGGAGTTCGTGACCGCCGCCGGGATCA
CTCTCGGCATGGACGAGCTGTACAAGGGACCGGTAGGCCTCGTACGCTTAATTAACGGATCCATGGACTA
CAAGGACCACGACGGTGACTACAAGGACCACGACATCGACTACAAGGACGACGACGACAAGGGCTCGCAG
GCCCTGCCCCCGGGGCCCATGCAGACCCTCATCTTTTTCGACATGGAGGCCACTGGCTTGCCCTTCTCCC
AGCCCAAGGTCACGGAGCTGTGCCTGCTGGCTGTCCACAGATGTGCCCTGGAGAGCCCCCCCACCTCTCA
GGGGCCACCTCCCACAGTTCCTCCACCACCGCGTGTGGTAGACAAGCTCTCCCTGTGTGTGGCTCCGGGG
AAGGCCTGCAGCCCTGCAGCCAGCGAGATCACAGGTCTGAGCACAGCTGTGCTGGCAGCGCATGGGCGTC
AATGTTTTGATGACAACCTGGCCAACCTGCTCCTAGCCTTCCTGCGGCGCCAGCCACAGCCCTGGTGCCT
GGTGGCACACAATGGTGACCGCTACGACTTCCCCCTGCTCCAAGCAGAGCTGGCTATGCTGGGCCTCACC
AGTGCTCTGGATGGTGCCTTCTGTGTGGATAGCATCACTGCGCTGAAGGCCCTGGAGCGAGCAAGCAGCC
CCTCAGAACACGGCCCAAGGAAGAGCTATAGCCTAGGCAGCATCTACACTCGCCTGTATGGGCAGTCCCC
TCCAGACTCGCACACGGCTGAGGGTGATGTCCTGGCCCTGCTCAGCATCTGTCAGTGGAGACCACAGGCC
CTGCTGCGGTGGGTGGATGCTCACGCCAGGCCTTTCGGCACCATCAGGCCCATGTATGGGGTCACAGCCT
CTGCTAGGACCAAGCCAAGACCATCTGCTGTCACAACCACTGCACACCTGGCCACAACCAGGAACACTAG
TCCCAGCCTTGGAGAGAGCAGGGGTACCAAGGATCTTCCTCCAGTGAAGGACCCTGGAGCCCTATCCAGG
GAGGGGCTGCTGGCCCCACTGGGTCTGCTGGCCATCCTGACCTTGGCAGTAGCCACACTGTATGGACTAT
CCCTGGCCACACCTGGGGAGTAGGAATTCCGCCCCTCTCCCTCCCCCCCCCCTAACGTTACTGGCCGAAG
CCGCTTGGAATAAGGCCGGTGTGCGTTTGTCTATATGTTATTTTCCACCATATTGCCGTCTTTTGGCAAT
GTGAGGGCCCGGAAACCTGGCCCTGTCTTCTTGACGAGCATTCCTAGGGGTCTTTCCCCTCTCGCCAAAG
GAATGCAAGGTCTGTTGAATGTCGTGAAGGAAGCAGTTCCTCTGGAAGCTTCTTGAAGACAAACAACGTC
TGTAGCGACCCTTTGCAGGCAGCGGAACCCCCCACCTGGCGACAGGTGCCTCTGCGGCCAAAAGCCACGT
GTATAAGATACACCTGCAAAGGCGGCACAACCCCAGTGCCACGTTGTGAGTTGGATAGTTGTGGAAAGAG
TCAAATGGCTCTCCTCAAGCGTATTCAACAAGGGGCTGAAGGATGCCCAGAAGGTACCCCATTGTATGGG
ATCTGATCTGGGGCCTCGGTGCACATGCTTTACATGTGTTTAGTCGAGGTTAAAAAAACGTCTAGGCCCC
CCGAACCACGGGGACGTGGTTTTCCTTTGAAAAACACGATGATAAGCTTGATCACGCGTCCATGGCCAAG
TTGACCAGTGCCGTTCCGGTGCTCACCGCGCGCGACGTCGCCGGAGCGGTCGAGTTCTGGACCGACCGGC
TCGGGTTCTCCCGGGACTTCGTGGAGGACGACTTCGCCGGTGTGGTCCGGGACGACGTGACCCTGTTCAT
CAGCGCGGTCCAGGACCAGGTGGTGCCGGACAACACCCTGGCCTGGGTGTGGGTGCGCGGCCTGGACGAG
CTGTACGCCGAGTGGTCGGAGGTCGTGTCCACGAACTTCCGGGACGCCTCCGGGCCGGCCATGACCGAGA
TCGGCGAGCAGCCGTGGGGGCGGGAGTTCGCCCTGCGCGACCCGGCCGGCAACTGCGTGCACTTCGTGGC
CGAGGAGCAGGACTGAGATATCATCAGTGGTCCAGGCTCTAGTTTTGACTCAACAATATCACCAGCTGAA
GCCTATAGAGTACGAGCCATAGATAAAATAAAAGATTTTATTTAGTCTCCAGAAAAAGGGGGGAATGAAA
GACCCCACCTGTAGGTTTGGCAAGCTAGCTTAAGTAACGCCATTTTGCAAGGCATGGAAAAATACATAAC
TGAGAATAGAGAAGTTCAGATCAAGGTCAGGAACAGATGGAACAGGGTCGACCCTAGAGAACCATCAGAT
GTTTCCAGGGTGCCCCAAGGACCTGAAATGACCCTGTGCCTTATTTGAACTAACCAATCAGTTCGCTTCT
CGCTTCTGTTCGCGCGCTTCTGCTCCCCGAGCTCAATAAAAGAGCCCACAACCCCTCACTCGGGGCGCCA
GTCCTCCGATTGACTGAGTCGCCCGGGTACCCGTGTATCCAATAAACCCTCTTGCAGTTGCATCCGACTT
GTGGTCTCGCTGTTCCTTGGGAGGGTCTCCTCTGAGTGATTGACTACCCGTCAGCGGGGGTCTTTCATTT
GGGGGCTCGTCCGGGATCGGGAGACCCCTGCCCAGGGACCACCGACCCACCACCGGGAGGTAAGCTGGCT
GCCTCGCGCGTTTCGGTGATGACGGTGAAAACCTCTGACACATGCAGCTCCCGGAGACGGTCACAGCTTG
TCTGTAAGCGGATGCCGGGAGCAGACAAGCCCGTCAGGGCGCGTCAGCGGGTGTTGGCGGGTGTCGGGGC
GCAGCCATGACCCAGTCACGTAGCGATAGCGGAGTGTAGATCCGGCTGTGGAATGTGTGTCAGTTAGGGT
GTGGAAAGTCCCCAGGCTCCCCAGCAGGCAGAAGTATGCAAAGCATGCATCTCAATTAGTCAGCAACCAG
GTGTGGAAAGTCCCCAGGCTCCCCAGCAGGCAGAAGTATGCAAAGCATGCATCTCAATTAGTCAGCAACC
ATAGTCCCGCCCCTAACTCCGCCCATCCCGCCCCTAACTCCGCCCAGTTCCGCCCATTCTCCGCCCCATG
GCTGACTAATTTTTTTTATTTATGCAGAGGCCGAGGCCGCCTCGGCCTCTGAGCTATTCCAGAAGTAGTG
AGGAGGCTTTTTTGGAGGCCTAGGCTTTTGCAAAAAGCTTACTGGCTTAACTATGCGGCATCAGAGCAGA
TTGTACTGAGAGTGCACCATATGCGGTGTGAAATACCGCACAGATGCGTAAGGAGAAAATACCGCATCAG
GCGCTCTTCCGCTTCCTCGCTCACTGACTCGCTGCGCTCGGTCGTTCGGCTGCGGCGAGCGGTATCAGCT
CACTCAAAGGCGGTAATACGGTTATCCACAGAATCAGGGGATAACGCAGGAAAGAACATGTGAGCAAAAG
GCCAGCAAAAGGCCAGGAACCGTAAAAAGGCCGCGTTGCTGGCGTTTTTCCATAGGCTCCGCCCCCCTGA
CGAGCATCACAAAAATCGACGCTCAAGTCAGAGGTGGCGAAACCCGACAGGACTATAAAGATACCAGGCG
TTTCCCCCTGGAAGCTCCCTCGTGCGCTCTCCTGTTCCGACCCTGCCGCTTACCGGATACCTGTCCGCCT
TTCTCCCTTCGGGAAGCGTGGCGCTTTCTCATAGCTCACGCTGTAGGTATCTCAGTTCGGTGTAGGTCGT
TCGCTCCAAGCTGGGCTGTGTGCACGAACCCCCCGTTCAGCCCGACCGCTGCGCCTTATCCGGTAACTAT
CGTCTTGAGTCCAACCCGGTAAGACACGACTTATCGCCACTGGCAGCAGCCACTGGTAACAGGATTAGCA
GAGCGAGGTATGTAGGCGGTGCTACAGAGTTCTTGAAGTGGTGGCCTAACTACGGCTACACTAGAAGGAC
AGTATTTGGTATCTGCGCTCTGCTGAAGCCAGTTACCTTCGGAAAAAGAGTTGGTAGCTCTTGATCCGGC
AAACAAACCACCGCTGGTAGCGGTGGTTTTTTTGTTTGCAAGCAGCAGATTACGCGCAGAAAAAAAGGAT
CTCAAGAAGATCCTTTGATCTTTTCTACGGGGTCTGACGCTCAGTGGAACGAAAACTCACGTTAAGGGAT
TTTGGTCATGAGATTATCAAAAAGGATCTTCACCTAGATCCTTTTAAATTAAAAATGAAGTTTTAAATCA
ATCTAAAGTATATATGAGTAAACTTGGTCTGACAGTTACCAATGCTTAATCAGTGAGGCACCTATCTCAG
CGATCTGTCTATTTCGTTCATCCATAGTTGCCTGACTCCCCGTCGTGTAGATAACTACGATACGGGAGGG
CTTACCATCTGGCCCCAGTGCTGCAATGATACCGCGAGACCCACGCTCACCGGCTCCAGATTTATCAGCA
ATAAACCAGCCAGCCGGAAGGGCCGAGCGCAGAAGTGGTCCTGCAACTTTATCCGCCTCCATCCAGTCTA
TTAATTGTTGCCGGGAAGCTAGAGTAAGTAGTTCGCCAGTTAATAGTTTGCGCAACGTTGTTGCCATTGC
TGCAGGCATCGTGGTGTCACGCTCGTCGTTTGGTATGGCTTCATTCAGCTCCGGTTCCCAACGATCAAGG
CGAGTTACATGATCCCCCATGTTGTGCAAAAAAGCGGTTAGCTCCTTCGGTCCTCCGATCGTTGTCAGAA
GTAAGTTGGCCGCAGTGTTATCACTCATGGTTATGGCAGCACTGCATAATTCTCTTACTGTCATGCCATC
CGTAAGATGCTTTTCTGTGACTGGTGAGTACTCAACCAAGTCATTCTGAGAATAGTGTATGCGGCGACCG
AGTTGCTCTTGCCCGGCGTCAACACGGGATAATACCGCGCCACATAGCAGAACTTTAAAAGTGCTCATCA
TTGGAAAACGTTCTTCGGGGCGAAAACTCTCAAGGATCTTACCGCTGTTGAGATCCAGTTCGATGTAACC
CACTCGTGCACCCAACTGATCTTCAGCATCTTTTACTTTCACCAGCGTTTCTGGGTGAGCAAAAACAGGA
AGGCAAAATGCCGCAAAAAAGGGAATAAGGGCGACACGGAAATGTTGAATACTCATACTCTTCCTTTTTC
AATATTATTGAAGCATTTATCAGGGTTATTGTCTCATGAGCGGATACATATTTGAATGTATTTAGAAAAA
TAAACAAATAGGGGTTCCGCGCACATTTCCCCGAAAAGTGCCACCTGACGTCTAAGAAACCATTATTATC
ATGACATTAACCTATAAAAATAGGCGTATCACGAGGCCCTTTCGTCTTCAAGAATTAGCTTGGCCATTGC
ATACGTTGTATCCATATCATAATATGTACATTTATATTGGCTCATGTCCAACATTACCGCCATGTTGACA
TTGATTATTGACTAGTTATTAATAGTAATCAATTACGGGGTCATTAGTTCATAGCCCATATATGGAGT
